>Addgene plasmid #168590 | pDONR223 HCoV-HKU1 NSP6_stop | depositor partial sequence | sequence record 326799 | Inserted CDS with Stop codon
ATGTCTAAAACAAAAAGATTTATTAAAGAAACAATTTATTGGATTTTGATATCTACATTTTTGTTTAGTT
GTATAATTTCTGCATTTGTTAAATGGACTATATTTATGTATATTAATACACATATGATTGGTGTTACATT
ATGTGTACTTTGTTTTGTTAGTTTTATGATGTTACTAGTTAAACATAAGCATTTTTATTTGACTATGTAT
ATAATTCCTGTACTCTGTACCTTGTTTTATGTAAATTATTTAGTTGTTTATAAGGAAGGTTTTAGAGGTT
TTACTTATGTCTGGCTCTCATATTTTGTTCCTGCTGTGAATTTTACTTATGTTTATGAAGTATTTTATGG
TTGTATTTTATGTGTTTTTGCTATTTTTATAACTATGCATAGTATTAATCATGACATTTTTTCTTTGATG
TTTTTGGTTGGTAGAATAGTTACTTTAATTTCTATGTGGTATTTTGGGTCGAATTTAGAAGAGGATGTTT
TGTTATTTATTACAGCCTTTTTAGGTACTTATACATGGACCACTATTTTGTCATTAGCTATAGCAAAAAT
TGTTGCTAATTGGTTGTCTGTTAATATATTTTATTTTACAGATGTACCTTATATTAAATTGATTCTCTTG
AGTTACTTATTTATAGGGTATATTTTATCTTGTTATTGGGGATTTTTCTCTCTTTTAAACAGTGTTTTTA
GAATGCCTATGGGTGTTTATAATTATAAAATTTCTGTTCAAGAATTGCGTTATATGAATGCTAATGGCTT
ACGTCCACCTCGTAATAGTTTTGAGGCTATTTTGTTAAATTTAAAACTGCTTGGAATAGGTGGCGTGCCA
GTTATTGAAGTCTCCCAAATTCAATAA
