[The description below was written by a language model from this plasmid's Addgene catalogue record.]
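Description:
pDONR223 HCoV-HKU1 NSP6_stop is a Gateway-compatible Entry clone built on the pDONR223 donor backbone (listed as about 5 kb without insert) and maintained in E. coli under spectinomycin selection. The record lists the copy number as unknown and includes no feature table, so the origin of replication and other backbone elements are not documented here. As an Entry vector it is not itself an expression construct, and the record names no promoter driving the insert. In Entry clones of this kind the open reading frame normally sits between the attL recombination sites produced by the BP reaction that replaces the donor vector's selection cassette.

The insert is an 861 bp coding sequence for non-structural protein 6 (NSP6) of human coronavirus HKU1, one of the mature products encoded within the viral ORF1ab replicase polyprotein gene. It was introduced by Gateway cloning, and M13 forward and reverse priming sites flank it for sequence verification. The "_stop" suffix indicates that this version of the ORF most likely retains a terminal stop codon. That would make it suited to native or N-terminally tagged expression after transfer, rather than C-terminal fusions, although the record does not spell this out.

The plasmid belongs to a collection of human coronavirus protein-coding sequences assembled as a flexible, multipurpose Entry clone resource. Its intended use is as a source clone: an LR recombination reaction moves the NSP6 ORF into any compatible Destination vector, for example for expression in a chosen host, protein interaction assays or other functional studies of coronavirus proteins.
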