Addgene plasmid #168590: pDONR223 HCoV-HKU1 NSP6_stop
Purpose: Gateway-compatible Entry vector
Depositing lab: Fritz Roth. Depositing organization: Sinai Health System. Publication: A resource of human coronavirus protein-coding sequences in a flexible, multipurpose Gateway Entry clone collection. Weller B, Lin CW, Pogoutse O, Sauer M, Marin-de la Rosa N, Strobel A, Young V, Knapp JJ, Rayhan A, Falter C, Kim DK, Roth FP, Falter-Braun P. G3 (Bethesda). 2023 Jul 5;13(7):jkad105. doi: 10.1093/g3journal/jkad105. PubMed 37267226.
Backbone
  Vector backbone: pDONR223
  Backbone manufacturer: Rual et al, Genome Res. 14:2128-2135, 2004.
  Backbone size w/o insert (bp): 5005
  Vector type: Other
Growth in bacteria
  Bacterial resistance: Spectinomycin, 50 μg/mL
  Growth temperature: 37°C
  Growth strain: DH5alpha
  Copy number: Unknown
Gene/Insert
  Gene/Insert name: NSP6
  Species: Other
  Insert size (bp): 861
  Entrez Gene: ORF1ab (a.k.a. HCHV1gp1)
  Cloning method: Gateway Cloning
  Sequencing primers: 5′ m13-For; 3′ m13-Rev
Resource information
  A portion of this plasmid was derived from a plasmid made by: Falter-Braun Lab
Terms and licenses: Academic/Nonprofit Terms; Industry Terms
How to cite: pDONR223 HCoV-HKU1 NSP6_stop was a gift from Fritz Roth (Addgene plasmid # 168590 ; http://n2t.net/addgene:168590 ; RRID:Addgene_168590)
